Addgene plasmid #217828: pMMP_kappa
Purpose: (Empty Backbone) Mini-mutagenesis plasmid for kappa light chain YSD Fabs
Depositing lab: Timothy Whitehead. Depositing organization: University of Colorado, Boulder. Publication: An integrated technology for quantitative wide mutational scanning of human antibody Fab libraries. Petersen BM, Kirby MB, Chrispens KM, Irvin OM, Strawn IK, Haas CM, Walker AM, Baumer ZT, Ulmer SA, Ayala E, Rhodes ER, Guthmiller JJ, Steiner PJ, Whitehead TA. Nat Commun. 2024 May 10;15(1):3974. doi: 10.1038/s41467-024-48072-z. PubMed 38730230.
Backbone
  Vector backbone: pYTK084
  Backbone manufacturer: John Dueber, Addgene #65191
  Vector type: Cloning Vector
Growth in bacteria
  Bacterial resistance: Chloramphenicol, 25 μg/mL
  Growth temperature: 37°C
  Growth strain: DH5alpha
  Copy number: High Copy
Gene/Insert
  Gene/Insert name: None
Terms and licenses: Academic/Nonprofit Terms; Industry Terms: Not Available to Industry
How to cite: pMMP_kappa was a gift from Timothy Whitehead (Addgene plasmid # 217828 ; http://n2t.net/addgene:217828 ; RRID:Addgene_217828)
