[The description below was written by a language model from this plasmid's Addgene catalogue record and pLannotate feature annotations shown in this document.]
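Description:
pMMP_kappa is a very small (about 1.7 kb) empty bacterial cloning vector derived from the pYTK084 backbone and described as a "mini-mutagenesis plasmid" for yeast surface display (YSD) Fabs that carry a kappa light chain. It is propagated in E. coli at high copy number from a ColE1/pMB1/pUC-type origin of replication. Selection is with chloramphenicol, through a chloramphenicol acetyltransferase gene (CmR) driven by its native cat promoter. No yeast origin, yeast marker or expression promoter is annotated, so the plasmid appears to be a purely bacterial shuttle for sequence manipulation rather than a display vector in its own right.

The record lists no insert, but the feature table shows two short immunoglobulin constant-region fragments placed between the origin and the resistance cassette. One is a roughly 75 nt piece of the human kappa light chain constant region (IGKC) on the reverse strand, and the other is a roughly 70 nt piece of the human IgG1 heavy chain constant region (IGHG1) on the forward strand. They are separated by only about 20 nt and point away from each other. This divergent layout suggests that the fragments act as flanking landing sequences for light and heavy chain variable regions in a bidirectional Fab arrangement, though the record does not state the cloning sites or the assembly method. According to the stated purpose, the minimal backbone holds antibody variable-region sequence for mutagenesis, supporting construction of Fab mutant libraries that are subsequently displayed on yeast for wide mutational scanning.
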