Features (pLannotate 1.2.2; 5 found; start..end, strand, type, name):
    152..740     +  rep_origin     ori: high-copy-number ColE1/pMB1/pBR322/pUC origin of replication
    834..908     -  CDS            IGKC (fragment): IGKC_HUMAN - Experimental evidence at protein level: Swiss-Prot protein existence level 1. Constant region of immunoglobulin light chains. Immunoglobulins, also known as antibodies, are membrane-bound or secreted glycoproteins produced by B lymphocytes. In the recognition phase of humoral immunity, the membrane-bound immunoglobulins serve as receptors which, upon binding of a specific antigen, trigger the clonal expansion and differentiation of B lymphocytes into immunoglobulins- secreting plasma cells. Secreted immunoglobulins mediate the effector phase of humoral immunity, which results in t
    929..997     +  CDS            IGHG1 (fragment): IGHG1_HUMAN - Experimental evidence at protein level: Swiss-Prot protein existence level 1. Constant region of immunoglobulin heavy chains. Immunoglobulins, also known as antibodies, are membrane-bound or secreted glycoproteins produced by B lymphocytes. In the recognition phase of humoral immunity, the membrane-bound immunoglobulins serve as receptors which, upon binding of a specific antigen, trigger the clonal expansion and differentiation of B lymphocytes into immunoglobulins- secreting plasma cells. Secreted immunoglobulins mediate the effector phase of humoral immunity, which results in
   1019..1678    -  CDS            CmR: chloramphenicol acetyltransferase; cat; confers resistance to chloramphenicol
   1679..75      -  promoter       cat promoter (across the origin): promoter of the E. coli cat gene encoding chloramphenicol acetyltransferase
>Addgene plasmid #217828 | pMMP_kappa | addgene full sequence | sequence record 430580 | Addgene NGS Result
GATAACTCAAAAAATACGCCCGGTAGTGATCTTATTTCATTATGGTGAAAGTTGGAACCTCTTACGTGCC
GATCATCATGACCAAAATCCCTTAACGTGAGTTTTCGTTCCACTGAGCGTCAGACCCCGTAGAAAAGATC
AAAGGATCTTCTTGAGATCCTTTTTTTCTGCGCGTAATCTGCTGCTTGCAAACAAAAAAACCACCGCTAC
CAGCGGTGGTTTGTTTGCCGGATCAAGAGCTACCAACTCTTTTTCCGAAGGTAACTGGCTTCAGCAGAGC
GCAGATACCAAATACTGTTCTTCTAGTGTAGCCGTAGTTAGGCCACCACTTCAAGAACTCTGTAGCACCG
CCTACATACCTCGCTCTGCTAATCCTGTTACCAGTGGCTGCTGCCAGTGGCGATAAGTCGTGTCTTACCG
GGTTGGACTCAAGACGATAGTTACCGGATAAGGCGCAGCGGTCGGGCTGAACGGGGGGTTCGTGCACACA
GCCCAGCTTGGAGCGAACGACCTACACCGAACTGAGATACCTACAGCGTGAGCTATGAGAAAGCGCCACG
CTTCCCGAAGGGAGAAAGGCGGACAGGTATCCGGTAAGCGGCAGGGTCGGAACAGGAGAGCGCACGAGGG
AGCTTCCAGGGGGAAACGCCTGGTATCTTTATAGTCCTGTCGGGTTTCGCCACCTCTGACTTGAGCGTCG
ATTTTTGTGATGCTCGTCAGGGGGGCGGAGCCTATGGAAAAACGCCAGCAACGCGGCCTTTTTACGGTTC
CTGGCCTTTTGCTGGCCTTTTGCTCACATGTTCTTTCCTGCGTTATCCCCTGATTCTGTGGATAACCGTG
CGGCCGCTACCAGACTTCAACTGTTCATCAGATGGTGGAAAAATGAAGACGGATGGAGCAGCTACAGAGA
GACCAGCTACATATAAGGTCTCACAAGGGCCCGCAGGTGTTCCCCCTGGCCCCCAGCAGCAAGAGCACCA
GCGGCGGCACAGCGGCCGCCCTCAGCGCCTTAAAAAAATTACGCCCCGCCCTGCCACTCATCGCAGTACT
GTTGTAATTCATTAAGCATTCTGCCGACATGGAAGCCATCACAAACGGCATGATGAACCTGAATCGCCAG
CGGCATCAGCACCTTGTCGCCTTGCGTATAATATTTGCCCATGGTGAAAACGGGGGCGAAGAAGTTGTCC
ATATTGGCCACGTTTAAATCAAAACTGGTGAAACTCACCCAGGGATTGGCTGAGACGAAAAACATATTCT
CAATAAACCCTTTAGGGAAATAGGCCAGGTTTTCACCGTAACACGCCACATCTTGCGAATATATGTGTAG
AAACTGCCGGAAATCGTCGTGGTATTCACTCCAGAGCGATGAAAACGTTTCAGTTTGCTCATGGAAAACG
GTGTAACAAGGGTGAACACTATCCCATATCACCAGCTCACCGTCTTTCATTGCCATACGGAATTCCGGAT
GAGCATTCATCAGGCGGGCAAGAATGTGAATAAAGGCCGGATAAAACTTGTGCTTATTTTTCTTTACGGT
CTTTAAAAAGGCCGTAATATCCAGCTGAACGGTCTGGTTATAGGTACATTGAGCAACTGACTGAAATGCC
TCAAAATGTTCTTTACGATGCCATTGGGATATATCAACGGTGGTATATCCAGTGATTTTTTTCTCCATTT
TAGCTTCCTTAGCTCCTGAAAATCTC
